>Addgene plasmid #51146 | DsRed-p150 217–548 | depositor partial sequence | sequence record 77652 | p150 CC1 amino acid 217-548
GGAGGAAGAAAATCTGCGTTCCCAAGTCAGGGACCTGGAGGAAAAGCTGGAGACGCTGAAGATCAAGCGC
AATGAAGACAAAGCCAAGCTTAAGGAGCTGGAGAAGTACAAGATCCAGCTGGAGCAGGTGCAGGAGTGGA
AGAGCAAGATGCAGGAGCAGCAGGCAGACCTGCAGAGACGGTTAAAGGAGGCCAAGAAGGAAGCCAAAGA
TGCTCTGGAAGCCAAGGAGCGCTACATGGAGGAGATGGCCGACACTGCCGACGCCATCGAGATGGCAACC
CTGGACAAGGAGATGGCGGAGGAGCGGGCGGAGTCCCTGCAGCAGGAGGTGGACTCCCTGAAGGAGAAGG
TGGAGTACCTCACCATGGACCTGGAGATCCTGAAGCACGAGATCGAGGAGAAAGGCTCGGATGGAGCGGC
ATCCAGTTACCAGGTCAAGCAGCTGGAGGAGCAAAATGCGAGGCTGAAGGAAGCTCTTGTGAGGATGAGG
GACCTCTCCGCGTCCGAGAAGCAGGAACACGTGAAGCTCCAGAAGCAAATGGAGAAGAAAAACACGGAGC
TGGAATCGCTGCGGCAGCAGAGGGAGAAACTGCAGGAGGAGGTGAAGCAGGCGGAGAAAACGGTCGATGA
GCTGAAGGAGCAGGTGGACGCCGCTCTGGGTGCCGAAGAGATGGTGGAGACTCTGACAGAGAGAAACCTG
GACCTGGAGGAGAAGGTCCGGGAGCTGCGCGAGACCGTCGGGGACCTGGAAGCCATGAATGAGATGAACG
ATGAGCTGCAGGAGAACGCCCGGGAGACGGAGCTGGAGCTGCGGGAGCAGCTGGACCTGGCGGCGGCGCG
CGTGCGGGAGGCGGAGAAGCGCGTGGAGGCCGCCCAGGAGACCGTGGCCGACTACCAGCAGACCATCAAG
AAGTACCGCGAGCTGACGGCGCATCTGCAGGACGTGAACCGGGAGCTCATGAGTCAGCAGGAGGCGTCTG
CAGAGAAGCAGCAGCAG
