>Addgene plasmid #51146 | DsRed-p150 217–548 | addgene partial sequence | sequence record 79786 | CMV-F 5'-CGCAAATGGGCGGTAGGCGTG-3'
AGTGAACCGTCAGATCCGCTAGCGCTACCGGACTCAGATCTCGAGCTCAAGCTTCGAATTCTGAGGGATG
GAGGAAGAAAATCTGCGTTCCCAAGTCAGGGACCTGGAGGAAAAGCTGGAGACGCTGAAGATCAAGCGCA
ATGAAGACAAAGCCAAGCTTAAGGAGCTGGAGAAGTACAAGATCCGGCTGGAGCAGGTGCAGGAGTGGAA
GAGCAAGATGCAGGAGCAGCAGGCAGACCTGCAGAGACGGTTAAAGGAGGCCAAGAAGGAAGCCAAAGAT
GCTCTGGAAGCCAAGGAGCGCTACATGGAGGAGATGGCCGACACTGCCGACGCCATCGAGATGGCAACCC
TGGACAAGGAGATGGCGGAGGAGCGGGCGGAGTCCCTGCAGCAGGAGGTGGACTCCCTGAAGGAGAAGGT
GGAGTACCTCACCATGGACCTGGAGATCCTGAAGCACGAGATCGAGGAGAAAGGCTCGGATGGAGCGGCA
TCCAGTTACCAGGTCAAGCAGCTGGAGGAGCAAAATGCGAGGCTGAAGGAAGCTCTTGTGAGGATGAGGG
ACCTCTCCGCGTCCGAGAAGCAGGAACACGTGAAGCTCCAGAAGCAAATGGAGAAGAAAAACACGGAGCT
GGAATCGCTGCGGCAGCAGAGGGAGAAACTGCAGGAGGAGGTGAAGCAGGCGGAGAAAACGGTCGATGAG
CTGAAGGAGCAGGTGGACGCCGCTCTGGGTGCCGAAGAGATGGTGGAGACTCTGACAGAGAGAAACCTGG
ACCTGGAGGAGAAGGTCCGGGAGCTGCGCGAGACCGTCGGGGACCTGGAAGCCATGAATGAGATGAACGA
TGAGCTGCAGAAGAACGCCCGGGAGACGGAGCTGGAGCTGCGGGAGCAGCTGGACCTGGCGGCGGCGCGC
GTGCGGGAGGCGGAGAAGCGCGTGGAGGCCGCCCAGGAGACCGTGGCCGACTACCAGC
