[The description below was written by a language model from this plasmid's Addgene catalogue record.]
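Description:
DsRed-p150 217–548 is a mammalian expression plasmid built on the Clontech pDsRed-N1 backbone (about 4.7 kb, roughly 5.7 kb with insert). It is maintained in E. coli as a high-copy plasmid under kanamycin selection, and it carries a neomycin resistance marker that allows G418 selection of transfected mammalian cells. No feature table accompanies the record, so the origin of replication and polyadenylation signals are not itemised.

The payload is a fragment of about 1 kb from chicken (Gallus gallus) DCTN1, which encodes the p150Glued subunit of dynactin. The construct name indicates that the fragment corresponds to residues 217–548. It was inserted at an EcoRI site that is retained on both sides, and it is expressed from the CMV promoter. The backbone and the construct name indicate a fusion to the red fluorescent protein DsRed, which lets expressing cells be identified by fluorescence. In N1-series vectors the fluorescent protein normally lies at the C-terminus of the insert, but the record does not state the orientation of the fusion.

The stated purpose is to inhibit the dynein–dynactin interaction in mammalian cells, so the overexpressed p150 fragment serves as a dominant-negative-style inhibitor. The associated study concerns the cell cycle-dependent roles of dynactin and dynein at centrosomes. Repository quality-control sequencing found two substitutions, Q118R and E340K. The depositor reports that these do not affect the plasmid's function.
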