Addgene plasmid #51146: DsRed-p150 217–548
Purpose: Inhibits dynein-dynactin interaction in mammalian cells
Depositing lab: Trina Schroer. Depositing organization: Johns Hopkins University and School of Medicine. Publication: Distinct cell cycle-dependent roles for dynactin and dynein at centrosomes. Quintyne NJ, Schroer TA. J Cell Biol. 2002 Oct 28;159(2):245-54. Epub 2002 Oct 21. 10.1083/jcb.200203089 PubMed 12391026.
Backbone
  Vector backbone: pDsRed-N1
  Backbone manufacturer: Clontech
  Backbone size w/o insert (bp): 4700
  Total vector size (bp): 5700
  Vector type: Mammalian Expression
  Selectable markers: Neomycin (select with G418)
Growth in bacteria
  Bacterial resistance: Kanamycin, 50 μg/mL
  Growth temperature: 37°C
  Growth strain: XL10 Gold
  Copy number: High Copy
Gene/Insert
  Gene/Insert name: DCTN1 (alt name: p150Glued)
  Species: G. gallus (chicken)
  Insert size (bp): 997
  Mutation: Q118R, E340K
  GenBank ID: XM_015301318.1
  Entrez Gene: DCTN1 (a.k.a. Chip150)
  Promoter: CMV
  Cloning method: Restriction Enzyme; 5′ cloning site EcoRI (not destroyed); 3′ cloning site EcoRI (not destroyed)
  Sequencing primers: 5′ unknown; 3′ unknown
Terms and licenses: Academic/Nonprofit Terms; Industry Terms: Not Available to Industry
Depositor comments: Please note that mutations Q118R and E340K were found during Addgene's quality control. The depositor noted that these mutations do NOT affect plasmid function.
How to cite: DsRed-p150 217–548 was a gift from Trina Schroer (Addgene plasmid # 51146 ; http://n2t.net/addgene:51146 ; RRID:Addgene_51146)
